Addgene plasmid #60516: pSBbi-RH
Purpose: (Empty Backbone) SB-transposon with constitutive bi-directional promoter, one side: SfiI cloning site for GOI (contains filler DNA), other side: RFP and hygromycin resistance gene
Depositing lab: Eric Kowarz. Depositing organization: Goethe-Universitaet Frankfurt am Main. Publication: Optimized Sleeping Beauty transposons rapidly generate stable transgenic cell lines. Kowarz E, Loescher D, Marschalek R. Biotechnol J. 2015 Feb 4. doi: 10.1002/biot.201400821. PubMed 25650551.
Backbone
  Vector backbone: pUC19
  Backbone size (bp): 2021
  Vector type: Mammalian Expression ; Transposon
  Promoter: EF1a/RPBSA
  Selectable markers: Hygromycin
Growth in bacteria
  Bacterial resistance: Ampicillin, 100 μg/mL
  Growth temperature: 37°C
  Growth strain: Top10
  Copy number: High Copy
Gene/Insert
  Cloning method: Restriction Enzyme
  Sequencing primers: 5′ GCCTCAGACAGTGGTTCAAAG; 3′ AGGCACAGTCGAGGCTGAT
Terms and licenses: Academic/Nonprofit Terms; Industry Terms: Not Available to Industry
How to cite: pSBbi-RH was a gift from Eric Kowarz (Addgene plasmid # 60516 ; http://n2t.net/addgene:60516 ; RRID:Addgene_60516)
