[The description below was written by a language model from this plasmid's Addgene catalogue record, the feature table of its GenBank file and pLannotate feature annotations shown in this document.]
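Description:
pSBbi-RH is an empty Sleeping Beauty transposon backbone for mammalian expression, built on pUC19 and intended for making stable transgenic cell lines. In bacteria it is maintained as a high-copy plasmid through the ColE1/pUC-type origin and selected with ampicillin via the β-lactamase gene and its promoter. Short fragments of a bom region and an M13 origin are also annotated as backbone remnants.

The payload is organised around a constitutive bidirectional promoter unit, recorded as EF1a/RPBSA. On one side, the EF-1α promoter reads toward an SfiI cloning site that currently holds filler DNA, to be replaced by the gene of interest, with transcripts terminated by the bovine growth hormone poly(A) signal. On the other side, the opposing promoter (RPBSA in the catalogue; not picked up by the automated annotation) drives a red fluorescent reporter, annotated as dTomato, followed by the hygromycin resistance gene. This unit ends in a β-globin-derived segment and the rabbit β-globin poly(A) signal. A separate partial GenBank record of 910 bp annotates only a P2A peptide. This is consistent with the short gap between dTomato and HygR, and would let both proteins be produced from one transcript by ribosomal skipping, although its position in the full sequence is not explicitly given. The Sleeping Beauty inverted repeats that define the transposon are implied by the catalogue description but do not appear in either feature table.

In use, a gene of interest is cloned through SfiI and the plasmid is delivered together with a source of Sleeping Beauty transposase. The transposase integrates the cassette into the genome, and integrants are then enriched by hygromycin selection and tracked by red fluorescence.
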