Features (pLannotate 1.2.2; 12 found; start..end, strand, type, name):
    299..320     -  promoter       SV40 promoter (fragment): SV40 enhancer and early promoter
    324..548     -  polyA_signal   bGH poly(A) signal: bovine growth hormone polyadenylation signal
    829..2010    -  promoter       EF-1α promoter: strong constitutive promoter for human elongation factor EF-1α
   2643..3344    +  CDS            dTomato: dTomato is a basic (constitutively fluorescent) orange fluorescent protein published in 2004, derived from Discosoma sp.. It is reported to be a somewhat slowly-maturing dimer with low acid sensitivity.
   3411..4436    +  CDS            HygR: aminoglycoside phosphotransferase from E. coli; aph(4)-Ia; confers resistance to hygromycin
   4450..4530    +  CDS            HBB (fragment): HBB_PONPY - Experimental evidence at transcript level: Swiss-Prot protein existence level 2. Involved in oxygen transport from the lung to the various peripheral tissues. From Pongo pygmaeus (Bornean orangutan).
   4601..4656    +  polyA_signal   β-globin poly(A) signal: rabbit β-globin polyadenylation signal (Gil and Proudfoot, 1987)
   5219..5807    -  rep_origin     ori: high-copy-number ColE1/pMB1/pBR322/pUC origin of replication
   5978..6838    -  CDS            AmpR: β-lactamase; bla; confers resistance to ampicillin, carbenicillin, and related antibiotics
   6839..6943    -  promoter       AmpR promoter: bla
   6970..7020    +  misc_feature   bom (fragment): basis of mobility region from pBR322
   7021..7051    -  rep_origin     M13 ori (fragment): M13 bacteriophage origin of replication; arrow indicates direction of (+) strand synthesis
>Addgene plasmid #60516 | pSBbi-RH | depositor full sequence | sequence record 97530 | pSBbi-RH sequence 7051 bps
GGATCCCTATACAGTTGAAGTCGGAAGTTTACATACACTTAAGTTGGAGTCATTAAAACTCGTTTTTCAA
CTACTCCACAAATTTCTTGTTAACAAACAATAGTTTTGGCAAGTCAGTTAGGACATCTACTTTGTGCATG
ACACAAGTCATTTTTCCAACAATTGTTTACAGACAGATTATTTCACTTATAATTCACTGTATCACAATTC
CAGTGGGTCAGAAGTTTACATACACTAAGTTCGACTCCTCTGCAGAATGCGGCGATGTTTCGGTAAGGGG
TCCGCTATCTAGTAGGCCCAGCTGGTTCTTTCCGCCTCAGAAGCCATAGAGCCCACCGCATCCCCAGCAT
GCCTGCTATTGTCTTCCCAATCCTCCCCCTTGCTGTCCTGCCCCACCCCACCCCCCAGAATAGAATGACA
CCTACTCAGACAATGCGATGCAATTTCCTCATTTTATTAGGAAAGGACAGTGGGAGTGGCACCTTCCAGG
GTCAAGGAAGGCACGGGGGAGGGGCAAACAACAGATGGCTGGCAACTAGAAGGCACAGTCGAGGCTGATC
AGCGAGCTCTAGAGAATTGATCCCCAAGCTTGGCCTGACAGGCCTTCGAATTAGAGAGAAGGAAAGACGC
AACCAGGAAGCCCACCAAGAGAAAGAGGCATTTCCTGAAAAGATTCCCCTTTTTGGAGAGCCCTACAAGG
TATTTACTGAACACTAGACATTGAAGTCCTGATTTATCACAATGTTGAACCCTATGATGAAACAATTCAG
TATAATTGAGTTCGAAACTCGAGCCATGGTGGCCTCAGAGGCCAGCTTGGGGTAGTTTTCACGACACCTT
AAATGGAAGAAAAAAACTTTGAACCACTGTCTGAGGCTTGAGAATGAACCAAGATCCAAACTCAAAAAGG
GCAAATTCCAAGGAGAATTACATCAAGTGCCAAGCTGGCCTAACTTCAGTCTCCACCCACTCAGTATGGG
GAAACTCCATCGCATAAAACCCCTCCCCCCAACCTAAAGACGACGTACTCCAAAAGCTCGAGAACTAATC
GAGGTGCCTGGACGGCGCCCGGTACTCCGTGGAGTCACATGAAGCGACGGCTGAGGACGGAAAGGCCCTT
TTCCTTTGTGTGGGTGACTCACCCGCCCGCTCTCCCGAGCGCCGCGTCCTCCATTTTGAGCTCCCTGCAG
CAGGGCCGGGAAGCGGCCATCTTTCCGCTCACGCAACTGGTGCCGACCGGGCCAGCCTTGCCGCCCAGGG
CGGGGCGATACACGGCGGCGCGAGGCCAGGCACCAGAGCAGGCCGGCCAGCTTGAGACTACCCCCGTCCG
ATTCTCGGTGGCCGCGCTCGCAGGCCCCGCCTCGCCGAACATGTGCGCTGGGACGCACGGGCCCCGTCGC
CGCCCGCGGCCCCAAAAACCGAAATACCAGTGTGCAGATCTTGGCCCGCATTTACAAGACTATCTTGCCA
GAAAAAAAGCGTCGCAGCAGGTCATCAAAAATTTTAAATGGCTAGAGACTTATCGAAAGCAGCGAGACAG
GCGCGAAGGTGCCACCAGATTCGCACGCGGCGGCCCCAGCGCCCAGGCCAAGCCTCAACTCAAGCACGAG
GCGAAGGGGCTCCTTAAGCGCAAGGCCTCGAACTCTCCCACCCACTTCCAACCCGAAGCTCGGGATCAAG
AATCACGTACTGCAGCCAGGGGCGTGGAAGTAATTCAAGGCACGCAAGGGCCATAACCCGTAAAGAGGCC
AGGCCCGCGGGAACCACACACGGCACTTACCTGTGTTCTGGCGGCAAACCCGTTGCGAAAAAGAACGTTC
ACGGCGACTACTGCACTTATATACGGTTCTCCCCCACCCTCGGGAAAAAGGCGGAGCCAGTACACGACAT
CACTTTCCCAGTTTACCCCGCGCCACCTTCTCTAGGCACCGGTTCAATTGCCGACCCCTCCCCCCAACTT
CTCGGGGACTGTGGGCGATGTGCGCTCTGCCCACTGACGGGCACCGGAGCCTCTAGGCGAGACCCTGTCT
CACAAAATAAAGTAAGCCCGGACTGAGTGCGGAAAGGCGGGCCTGGCGGGTCTGGTCTCCCCATGCGGGC
CACCAGAGGCCCTGCAGCCTTCAGTCGCTTGAAGGGGTAATGGCGCTTCCACTCACAAACATGGCGGACA
GAGCGTGTGAACGAGATGAACAGCCCCTCAAAAATATGGCCGCCGAGGCTGGACGGCCGTGCCCCAGCAG
CACCGCCTCCGCGCCCCACGTGATCTCTCGCCGGGCACAGCGCTGACCGCGGAGGTCCAACCGGAAGAAT
GTCCGGATTGGACATTCGGAAGAGGGCCCGCCTTCCCTGGGGAATCTCTGCGCACGCGCAGAACGCTTCG
ACCAATGAAAACACAGGAAGCCGTCCGCGCAACCGCGTTGCGTCACTTCTGCCGCCCCTGTTTCAAGGTA
TATAGCCGTAGACGGAACTTCGCCTTTCTCTCGGCCTTAGCGCCATTTTTTTGGGTGAGTGTTTTTTGGT
TCCTGCGTTGGGATTCCGTGTACAATCCATAGACATCTGACCTCGGCACTTAGCATCATCACAGCAAACT
AACTGTAGCCTTTCTCTCTTTCCCTGTAGAAACCTCTGCACCTGAGGCCACCATGTTGAGCAAGGGCGAG
GAGGTCATCAAAGAGTTCATGCGCTTCAAGGTGCGCATGGAGGGCTCCATGAACGGCCATGAGTTCGAGA
TCGAGGGCGAGGGCGAGGGCCGCCCCTACGAGGGCACCCAGACCGCCAAGCTGAAGGTGACCAAGGGCGG
CCCCCTGCCCTTCGCCTGGGACATCCTGTCCCCCCAGTTCATGTACGGCTCCAAGGCGTACGTGAAGCAC
CCCGCCGACATCCCCGATTACAAGAAGCTGTCCTTCCCCGAGGGCTTCAAGTGGGAGCGCGTGATGAACT
TCGAGGACGGCGGTCTGGTGACCGTGACCCAGGACTCCTCCCTGCAGGACGGCACGCTGATCTACAAGGT
GAAGATGCGCGGCACCAACTTCCCCCCCGACGGCCCCGTAATGCAGAAGAAGACAATGGGCTGGGAGGCC
TCCACCGAGCGCCTGTACCCCCGCGACGGCGTGCTGAAGGGCGAGATCCACCAGGCCCTGAAGCTGAAGG
ACGGCGGCCACTACCTGGTGGAGTTCAAGACCATCTACATGGCCAAGAAGCCCGTGCAACTGCCCGGCTA
CTACTACGTGGACACCAAGCTGGACATCACCTCCCACAACGAGGACTACACCATCGTGGAACAGTACGAG
CGCTCCGAGGGCCGCCACCACCTGTTCCTGTACGGCATGGACGAGCTGTACAAGGGCAGTGGAGCTACTA
ACTTCAGCCTGCTGAAGCAGGCTGGTGACGTCGAGGAGAATCCTGGCCCCATGAAAAAGCCTGAACTCAC
CGCGACGTCTGTCGAGAAGTTTCTGATCGAAAAGTTCGACAGCGTCTCCGACCTGATGCAGCTCTCGGAG
GGCGAAGAATCTCGTGCTTTCAGCTTCGATGTAGGAGGGCGTGGATATGTCCTGCGGGTAAATAGCTGCG
CCGATGGTTTCTACAAAGATCGTTATGTTTATCGGCACTTTGCATCGGCCGCGCTCCCGATTCCGGAAGT
GCTTGACATTGGGGAATTCAGCGAGAGCCTGACCTATTGCATCTCCCGCCGTGCACAGGGTGTCACGTTG
CAAGACCTGCCTGAAACCGAACTGCCCGCTGTTCTGCAGCCGGTCGCGGAGGCCATGGATGCGATCGCTG
CGGCCGATCTTAGCCAGACGAGCGGGTTCGGCCCATTCGGACCGCAAGGAATCGGTCAATACACTACATG
GCGTGATTTCATATGCGCGATTGCTGATCCCCATGTGTATCACTGGCAAACTGTGATGGACGACACCGTC
AGTGCGTCCGTCGCGCAGGCTCTCGATGAGCTGATGCTTTGGGCCGAGGACTGCCCCGAAGTCCGGCACC
TCGTGCACGCGGATTTCGGCTCCAACAATGTCCTGACGGACAATGGCCGCATAACAGCGGTCATTGACTG
GAGCGAGGCGATGTTCGGGGATTCCCAATACGAGGTCGCCAACATCTTCTTCTGGAGGCCGTGGTTGGCT
TGTATGGAGCAGCAGACGCGCTACTTCGAGCGGAGGCATCCGGAGCTTGCAGGATCGCCGCGGCTCCGGG
CGTATATGCTCCGCATTGGTCTTGACCAACTCTATCAGAGCTTGGTTGACGGCAATTTCGATGATGCAGC
TTGGGCGCAGGGTCGATGCGACGCAATCGTCCGATCCGGAGCCGGGACTGTCGGGCGTACACAAATCGCC
CGCAGAAGCGCGGCCGTCTGGACCGATGGCTGTGTAGAAGTACTCGCCGATAGTGGAAACCGACGCCCCA
GCACTCGTCCGAGGGCAAAGGAATAGTTCGAAGGCCTGTCGTGAATTCACTCCTCAGGTGCAGGCTGCCT
ATCAGAAGGTGGTGGCTGGTGTGGCCAATGCCCTGGCTCACAAATACCACTGAGATCTTTTTCCCTCTGC
CAAAAATTATGGGGACATCATGAAGCCCCTTGAGCATCTGACTTCTGGCTAATAAAGGAAATTTATTTTC
ATTGCAATAGTGTGTTGGAATTTTTTGTGTCTCTCACTCGGAAGGACATATGGGAGGGCAAATCATTTAA
AACATCAGAATGAGTATTTGGTTTAGAGTTTGGCAACATATGCCATATGCTGGCTGCCATGAACTAGCTA
CTCGGGACCCCTTACCGAAACATCGCCGCATTCTGCAGAGGAGTCGAGTGTATGTAAACTTCTGACCCAC
TGGGAATGTGATGAAAGAAATAAAAGCTGAAATGAATCATTCTCTCTACTATTATTCTGATATTTCACAT
TCTTAAAATAAAGTGGTGATCCTAACTGACCTAAGACAGGGAATTTTTACTAGGATTAAATGTCAGGAAT
TGTGAAAAAGTGAGTTTAAATGTATTTGGCTAAGGTGTATGTAAACTTCCGACTTCAACTGTATAGGGAT
CCGCTTCCTCGCTCACTGACTCGCTGCGCTCGGTCGTTCGGCTGCGGCGAGCGGTATCAGCTCACTCAAA
GGCGGTAATACGGTTATCCACAGAATCAGGGGATAACGCAGGAAAGAACATGTGAGCAAAAGGCCAGCAA
AAGGCCAGGAACCGTAAAAAGGCCGCGTTGCTGGCGTTTTTCCATAGGCTCCGCCCCCCTGACGAGCATC
ACAAAAATCGACGCTCAAGTCAGAGGTGGCGAAACCCGACAGGACTATAAAGATACCAGGCGTTTCCCCC
TGGAAGCTCCCTCGTGCGCTCTCCTGTTCCGACCCTGCCGCTTACCGGATACCTGTCCGCCTTTCTCCCT
TCGGGAAGCGTGGCGCTTTCTCATAGCTCACGCTGTAGGTATCTCAGTTCGGTGTAGGTCGTTCGCTCCA
AGCTGGGCTGTGTGCACGAACCCCCCGTTCAGCCCGACCGCTGCGCCTTATCCGGTAACTATCGTCTTGA
GTCCAACCCGGTAAGACACGACTTATCGCCACTGGCAGCAGCCACTGGTAACAGGATTAGCAGAGCGAGG
TATGTAGGCGGTGCTACAGAGTTCTTGAAGTGGTGGCCTAACTACGGCTACACTAGAAGAACAGTATTTG
GTATCTGCGCTCTGCTGAAGCCAGTTACCTTCGGAAAAAGAGTTGGTAGCTCTTGATCCGGCAAACAAAC
CACCGCTGGTAGCGGTGGTTTTTTTGTTTGCAAGCAGCAGATTACGCGCAGAAAAAAAGGATCTCAAGAA
GATCCTTTGATCTTTTCTACGGGGTCTGACGCTCAGTGGAACGAAAACTCACGTTAAGGGATTTTGGTCA
TGAGATTATCAAAAAGGATCTTCACCTAGATCCTTTTAAATTAAAAATGAAGTTTTAAATCAATCTAAAG
TATATATGAGTAAACTTGGTCTGACAGTTACCAATGCTTAATCAGTGAGGCACCTATCTCAGCGATCTGT
CTATTTCGTTCATCCATAGTTGCCTGACTCCCCGTCGTGTAGATAACTACGATACGGGAGGGCTTACCAT
CTGGCCCCAGTGCTGCAATGATACCGCGAGACCCACGCTCACCGGCTCCAGATTTATCAGCAATAAACCA
GCCAGCCGGAAGGGCCGAGCGCAGAAGTGGTCCTGCAACTTTATCCGCCTCCATCCAGTCTATTAATTGT
TGCCGGGAAGCTAGAGTAAGTAGTTCGCCAGTTAATAGTTTGCGCAACGTTGTTGCCATTGCTACAGGCA
TCGTGGTGTCACGCTCGTCGTTTGGTATGGCTTCATTCAGCTCCGGTTCCCAACGATCAAGGCGAGTTAC
ATGATCCCCCATGTTGTGCAAAAAAGCGGTTAGCTCCTTCGGTCCTCCGATCGTTGTCAGAAGTAAGTTG
GCCGCAGTGTTATCACTCATGGTTATGGCAGCACTGCATAATTCTCTTACTGTCATGCCATCCGTAAGAT
GCTTTTCTGTGACTGGTGAGTACTCAACCAAGTCATTCTGAGAATAGTGTATGCGGCGACCGAGTTGCTC
TTGCCCGGCGTCAATACGGGATAATACCGCGCCACATAGCAGAACTTTAAAAGTGCTCATCATTGGAAAA
CGTTCTTCGGGGCGAAAACTCTCAAGGATCTTACCGCTGTTGAGATCCAGTTCGATGTAACCCACTCGTG
CACCCAACTGATCTTCAGCATCTTTTACTTTCACCAGCGTTTCTGGGTGAGCAAAAACAGGAAGGCAAAA
TGCCGCAAAAAAGGGAATAAGGGCGACACGGAAATGTTGAATACTCATACTCTTCCTTTTTCAATATTAT
TGAAGCATTTATCAGGGTTATTGTCTCATGAGCGGATACATATTTGAATGTATTTAGAAAAATAAACAAA
TAGGGGTTCCGCGCACATTTCCCCGAAAAGTGCCACCTGATGCGGTGTGAAATACCGCACAGATGCGTAA
GGAGAAAATACCGCATCAGGAAATTGTAAGCGTTAATATTTTGTTAAAATT
