LOCUS       Exported 910 bp ds-DNA linear SYN 26-MAY-2021
DEFINITION  SB-transposon with constitutive bi-directional promoter, one side:
            SfiI cloning site for GOI (contains filler DNA), other side: RFP and
            hygromycin resistance gene.
ACCESSION   .
VERSION     .
KEYWORDS    pSBbi-RH
SOURCE      synthetic DNA construct
  ORGANISM  synthetic DNA construct
REFERENCE   1 (bases 1 to 910)
  AUTHORS   Kowarz E, Loescher D, Marschalek R
  TITLE     Optimized Sleeping Beauty transposons rapidly generate stable
            transgenic cell lines.
  JOURNAL   Biotechnol J. 2015 Feb 4. doi: 10.1002/biot.201400821.
  PUBMED    25650551
REFERENCE   2 (bases 1 to 910)
  AUTHORS   .
  TITLE     Direct Submission
  JOURNAL   Exported May 26, 2021 from SnapGene Server 1.1.58
            http://www.snapgene.com
FEATURES             Location/Qualifiers
     source          1..910
                     /organism="synthetic DNA construct"
                     /mol_type="other DNA"
     CDS             79..135
                     /codon_start=1
                     /product="2A peptide from porcine teschovirus-1
                     polyprotein"
                     /label=P2A
                     /note="Eukaryotic ribosomes fail to insert a peptide bond
                     between the Gly and Pro residues, yielding separate
                     polypeptides."
                     /translation="ATNFSLLKQAGDVEENPGP"
ORIGIN
        1 gtggaacagt acgagcgctc cgagggccgc caccacctgt tcctgtacgg catggacgag
       61 ctgtacaagg gcagtggagc tactaacttc agcctgctga agcaggctgg tgacgtcgag
      121 gagaatcctg gccccatgaa aaagcctgaa ctcaccgcga cgtctgtcga gaagtttctg
      181 atcgaaaagt tcgacagcgt ctccgacctg atgcagctct cggagggcga agaatctcgt
      241 gctttcagct tcgatgtagg agggcgtgga tatgtcctgc gggtaaatag ctgcgccgat
      301 ggtttctaca aagatcgtta tgtttatcgg cactttgcat cggccgcgct cccgattccg
      361 gaagtgcttg acattgggga attcagcgag agcctgacct attgcatctc ccgccgtgca
      421 cagggtgtca cgttgcaaga cctgcctgaa accgaactgc ccgctgttct gcagccggtc
      481 gcggaggcca tggatgcgat cgctgcggcc gatcttagcc agacgagcgg gttcggccca
      541 ttcggaccgc aaggaatcgg tcaatacact acatggcgtg atttcatatg cgcgattgct
      601 gatccccatg tgtatcactg gcaaactgtg atggacgaca ccgtcagtgc gtccgtcgcg
      661 caggctctcg atgagctgat gctttgggcc gaggactgcc ccgaagtccg gcacctcgtg
      721 cacgcggatt tcggctccaa caatgtcctg acggacaatg gccgcataac agcggtcatt
      781 gactggagcg aggcgatgtt cggggattcc caatacgagg tcgccaacat cttcttctgg
      841 aggccgtggt tggcttgtat ggagcagcag acgcgctact tcgagcggag gcatccggag
      901 cttgcaggat
//
