>Addgene plasmid #60516 | pSBbi-RH | addgene partial sequence | sequence record 100934 | BGH-rev 5'-TAGAAGGCACAGTCGAGG-3'
GCTTGGCCTGACAGGCCTTCGAATTAGTGAGAAGGAAAGACGCAACCAGGAAGCCCACCAAGAGAAAGAG
GCATTTCCTGAAAAGATTCCCCTTTTTGGAGAGCCCTACAAGGTATTTACTGAACACTAGACATTGAAGT
CCTGATTTATCACAATGTTGAACCCTATGATGAAACAATTCAGTATAATTGAGTTCGAAACTCGAGCCAT
GGTGGCCTCAGAGGCCAGCTTGGGGTAGTTTTCACGACACCTTAAATGGAAGAAAAAAACTTTGAACCAC
TGTCTGAGGCTTGAGAATGAACCAAGATCCAAACTCAAAAAGGGCAAATTCCAAGGAGAATTACATCAAG
TGCCAAGCTGGCCTAACTTCAGTCTCCACCCACTCAGTATGGGGAAACTCCATCGCATAAAACCCCTCCC
CCCAACCTAAAGACGACGTACTCCAAAAGCTCGAGAACTAATCGAGGTGCCTGGACGGCGCCCGGTACTC
CGTGGAGTCACATGAAGCGACGGCTGAGGACGGAAAGGCCCTTTTCCTTTGTGTGGGTGACTCACCCGCC
CGCTCTCCCGAGCGCCGCGTCCTCCATTTTGAGCTCCCTGCAGCAGGGCCGGGAAGCGGCCATCTTTCCG
CTCACGCAACTGGTGCCGACCGGGCCAGCCTTGCCGCCCAGGGCGGGGCGATACACGGCGGCGCGAGGCC
AGGCACCAGAGCAGGCCGGCCAGCTTGAGACTACCCCCGTCCGATTCTCGGTGGCCGCGCTCGCAGGCCC
CGCCTCGCCGAACATGTGCGCTGGGACGCACGGGCCCCGTCGCCGCCCGCGGCCCCAAAAACCGAAATAC
CAGTGTGCAGATCTTGGCCCGCATTTACAAGACTATCTTGCCAGAAAAAAAGCGTCGCAGCAGGTCATC
